Addgene plasmid #162687: pCJ221
Purpose: pET-21b(+) based plasmid for expression of MHETase from Ideonella sakaiensis 201-F6 (Genbank GAP38911.1), codon optimized for expression in E. coli K12, with C-terminal His tag, incorporating lid deletion (Gly251:Thr472) and C224H and C529F mutations from PETase active site.
Depositing lab: Gregg Beckham. Depositing organization: National Laboratory of the Rockies (NLR). Publication: Characterization and engineering of a two-enzyme system for plastics depolymerization. Knott BC, Erickson E, Allen MD, Gado JE, Graham R, Kearns FL, Pardo I, Topuzlu E, Anderson JJ, Austin HP, Dominick G, Johnson CW, Rorrer NA, Szostkiewicz CJ, Copie V, Payne CM, Woodcock HL, Donohoe BS, Beckham GT, McGeehan JE. Proc Natl Acad Sci U S A. 2020 Oct 13;117(41):25476-25485. doi: 10.1073/pnas.2006753117. Epub 2020 Sep 28. PubMed 32989159.
Backbone
  Vector backbone: pET-21b(+)
  Backbone manufacturer: EMD Biosciences
  Backbone size w/o insert (bp): 5367
  Vector type: Bacterial Expression
Growth in bacteria
  Bacterial resistance: Ampicillin, 100 μg/mL
  Growth temperature: 37°C
  Growth strain: NEB Stable
  Copy number: High Copy
Gene/Insert
  Gene/Insert name: MHETase from Ideonella sakaiensis 201-F6 (Genbank GAP38911.1), with lid deletion and C224H and C529F mutations
  Species: Ideonella sakaiensis 201-F6
  Mutation: deltaG251-T472, C224H, C529F; codon optimized for E. coli K12
  Promoter: T7/lac
  Tag / fusion protein: His (C terminal on backbone)
  Cloning method: Gibson Cloning
Terms and licenses: Academic/Nonprofit Terms; Industry Terms: Not Available to Industry
How to cite: pCJ221 was a gift from Gregg Beckham (Addgene plasmid # 162687 ; http://n2t.net/addgene:162687 ; RRID:Addgene_162687)
