[The description below was written by a language model from this plasmid's Addgene catalogue record and pLannotate feature annotations shown in this document.]
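Description:
pCJ221 is a bacterial expression plasmid built on the pET-21b(+) backbone for producing an engineered variant of MHETase from Ideonella sakaiensis 201-F6 in E. coli. It is propagated through a ColE1/pBR322-type origin, with the adjacent bom and rop elements typical of pET vectors (the catalogue lists it as high copy), and it is selected with ampicillin through the bla β-lactamase gene. An f1 origin is also present, which allows single-stranded DNA production. The short tetracycline-resistance fragments and the small predicted E. coli ORF in the annotation are most likely pBR322-derived backbone remnants rather than functional parts.

The insert sits in a standard T7/lac expression cassette. A T7 promoter is followed by a lac operator and the strong T7 gene 10 ribosome binding site, then the coding sequence and a downstream T7 terminator. A plasmid-borne lacI gene supplies repressor, so expression is held off until IPTG induction in a host that provides T7 RNA polymerase. The MHETase sequence is codon optimized for E. coli K12 and was inserted by Gibson cloning. It carries a deletion of the lid domain (Gly251 to Thr472) plus C224H and C529F substitutions, described as being taken from the PETase active site. This explains why the annotation detects only a fragment match to native MHETase. A C-terminal His tag from the backbone is recorded for the protein, although the feature table does not annotate it separately. The short "SET1" hit just before the terminator is probably a vector-sequence match rather than a deliberate solubility tag.

MHETase hydrolyses mono(2-hydroxyethyl) terephthalate to terephthalate and ethylene glycol, acting alongside PETase in PET breakdown. This lidless, PETase-like variant fits the structure–function and engineering studies of that two-enzyme plastics depolymerization system.
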