Features (pLannotate 1.2.2; 18 found; start..end, strand, type, name):
     12..440     +  rep_origin     f1 ori (sequence partly withheld): f1 bacteriophage origin of replication; arrow indicates direction of (+) strand synthesis
    493..597     +  promoter       AmpR promoter: bla
    598..1458    +  CDS            AmpR: β-lactamase; bla; confers resistance to ampicillin, carbenicillin, and related antibiotics
   1629..2217    +  rep_origin     ori: high-copy-number ColE1/pMB1/pBR322/pUC origin of replication
   2403..2542    -  misc_feature   bom: basis of mobility region from pBR322
   2644..2835    -  CDS            rop: Rop protein, which maintains plasmids at low copy number; rop
   2852..3232    +  CDS            YPB1_ECOLX: Protein predicted: Swiss-Prot protein existence level 4. From Escherichia coli.
   3304..3595    -  CDS            TcR (fragment): tetracycline efflux protein; tet; confers resistance to tetracycline
   3610..3631    -  protein_bind   CAP binding site: CAP binding activates transcription in the presence of cAMP. E. coli catabolite activator protein
   3644..4726    -  CDS            lacI: lac repressor; lacI; The lac repressor binds to the lac operator to inhibit transcription in E. coli. This inhibition can be relieved by adding lactose or isopropyl-β-D-thiogalactopyranoside (IPTG).
   4727..4804    -  promoter       lacI promoter: lacI
   4812..5091    -  CDS            TcR (fragment): tetracycline efflux protein; tet; confers resistance to tetracycline
   5113..5131    +  promoter       T7 promoter: promoter for bacteriophage T7 RNA polymerase
   5132..5156    +  protein_bind   lac operator: The lac repressor binds to the lac operator to inhibit transcription in E. coli. This inhibition can be relieved by adding lactose or isopropyl-β-D-thiogalactopyranoside (IPTG). lac repressor encoded by lacI
   5171..5193    +  RBS            RBS: efficient ribosome binding site from bacteriophage T7 gene 10 (Olins and Rangwala, 1989)
   5201..6364    +  CDS            MHETH_IDESA (fragment): Experimental evidence at protein level: Swiss-Prot protein existence level 1. Involved in the degradation and assimilation of the plastic poly(ethylene terephthalate) (PET), which allows I.sakaiensis to use PET as its major energy and carbon source for growth. Likely acts synergistically with PETase to depolymerize PET. Catalyzes the hydrolysis of mono(2-hydroxyethyl) terephthalate (MHET) into its two environmentally benign monomers, terephthalate and ethylene glycol. Does not show activity against PET, bis(hydroxyethyl) terephthalate (BHET), pNP-aliphatic esters or typical aromatic ester comp
   6398..6447    +  CDS            SET1 (fragment): solubility-enhancement tag derived from T7 phage gene 10B
   6455..6502    +  terminator     T7 terminator: transcription terminator for bacteriophage T7 RNA polymerase
>Addgene plasmid #162687 | pCJ221 | addgene full sequence | sequence record 321457 | Addgene NGS Result
TGGCGAATGGG
[124 nt withheld, positions 12-135]
C
[91 nt withheld, positions 137-227]
A
[49 nt withheld, positions 229-277]
CCTTTGACGTTGGAGTCCACGTTCTTT
[37 nt withheld, positions 305-341]
ACCCTATCTCGGTCTATTCTTTTGATTTATAAGGGATTTTGCCGATTTCGGCCTATTGGTTAAAAAATGA
GCTGATTTAACAAAAATTTAACGCGAATTTTAACAAAATATTAACGCTTACAATTTAGGTGGCACTTTTC
GGGGAAATGTGCGCGGAACCCCTATTTGTTTATTTTTCTAAATACATTCAAATATGTATCCGCTCATGAG
ACAATAACCCTGATAAATGCTTCAATAATATTGAAAAAGGAAGAGTATGAGTATTCAACATTTCCGTGTC
GCCCTTATTCCCTTTTTTGCGGCATTTTGCCTTCCTGTTTTTGCTCACCCAGAAACGCTGGTGAAAGTAA
AAGATGCTGAAGATCAGTTGGGTGCACGAGTGGGTTACATCGAACTGGATCTCAACAGCGGTAAGATCCT
TGAGAGTTTTCGCCCCGAAGAACGTTTTCCAATGATGAGCACTTTTAAAGTTCTGCTATGTGGCGCGGTA
TTATCCCGTATTGACGCCGGGCAAGAGCAACTCGGTCGCCGCATACACTATTCTCAGAATGACTTGGTTG
AGTACTCACCAGTCACAGAAAAGCATCTTACGGATGGCATGACAGTAAGAGAATTATGCAGTGCTGCCAT
AACCATGAGTGATAACACTGCGGCCAACTTACTTCTGACAACGATCGGAGGACCGAAGGAGCTAACCGCT
TTTTTGCACAACATGGGGGATCATGTAACTCGCCTTGATCGTTGGGAACCGGAGCTGAATGAAGCCATAC
CAAACGACGAGCGTGACACCACGATGCCTGCAGCAATGGCAACAACGTTGCGCAAACTATTAACTGGCGA
ACTACTTACTCTAGCTTCCCGGCAACAATTAATAGACTGGATGGAGGCGGATAAAGTTGCAGGACCACTT
CTGCGCTCGGCCCTTCCGGCTGGCTGGTTTATTGCTGATAAATCTGGAGCCGGTGAGCGTGGGTCTCGCG
GTATCATTGCAGCACTGGGGCCAGATGGTAAGCCCTCCCGTATCGTAGTTATCTACACGACGGGGAGTCA
GGCAACTATGGATGAACGAAATAGACAGATCGCTGAGATAGGTGCCTCACTGATTAAGCATTGGTAACTG
TCAGACCAAGTTTACTCATATATACTTTAGATTGATTTAAAACTTCATTTTTAATTTAAAAGGATCTAGG
TGAAGATCCTTTTTGATAATCTCATGACCAAAATCCCTTAACGTGAGTTTTCGTTCCACTGAGCGTCAGA
CCCCGTAGAAAAGATCAAAGGATCTTCTTGAGATCCTTTTTTTCTGCGCGTAATCTGCTGCTTGCAAACA
AAAAAACCACCGCTACCAGCGGTGGTTTGTTTGCCGGATCAAGAGCTACCAACTCTTTTTCCGAAGGTAA
CTGGCTTCAGCAGAGCGCAGATACCAAATACTGTCCTTCTAGTGTAGCCGTAGTTAGGCCACCACTTCAA
GAACTCTGTAGCACCGCCTACATACCTCGCTCTGCTAATCCTGTTACCAGTGGCTGCTGCCAGTGGCGAT
AAGTCGTGTCTTACCGGGTTGGACTCAAGACGATAGTTACCGGATAAGGCGCAGCGGTCGGGCTGAACGG
GGGGTTCGTGCACACAGCCCAGCTTGGAGCGAACGACCTACACCGAACTGAGATACCTACAGCGTGAGCT
ATGAGAAAGCGCCACGCTTCCCGAAGGGAGAAAGGCGGACAGGTATCCGGTAAGCGGCAGGGTCGGAACA
GGAGAGCGCACGAGGGAGCTTCCAGGGGGAAACGCCTGGTATCTTTATAGTCCTGTCGGGTTTCGCCACC
TCTGACTTGAGCGTCGATTTTTGTGATGCTCGTCAGGGGGGCGGAGCCTATGGAAAAACGCCAGCAACGC
GGCCTTTTTACGGTTCCTGGCCTTTTGCTGGCCTTTTGCTCACATGTTCTTTCCTGCGTTATCCCCTGAT
TCTGTGGATAACCGTATTACCGCCTTTGAGTGAGCTGATACCGCTCGCCGCAGCCGAACGACCGAGCGCA
GCGAGTCAGTGAGCGAGGAAGCGGAAGAGCGCCTGATGCGGTATTTTCTCCTTACGCATCTGTGCGGTAT
TTCACACCGCAATGGTGCACTCTCAGTACAATCTGCTCTGATGCCGCATAGTTAAGCCAGTATACACTCC
GCTATCGCTACGTGACTGGGTCATGGCTGCGCCCCGACACCCGCCAACACCCGCTGACGCGCCCTGACGG
GCTTGTCTGCTCCCGGCATCCGCTTACAGACAAGCTGTGACCGTCTCCGGGAGCTGCATGTGTCAGAGGT
TTTCACCGTCATCACCGAAACGCGCGAGGCAGCTGCGGTAAAGCTCATCAGCGTGGTCGTGAAGCGATTC
ACAGATGTCTGCCTGTTCATCCGCGTCCAGCTCGTTGAGTTTCTCCAGAAGCGTTAATGTCTGGCTTCTG
ATAAAGCGGGCCATGTTAAGGGCGGTTTTTTCCTGTTTGGTCACTGATGCCTCCGTGTAAGGGGGATTTC
TGTTCATGGGGGTAATGATACCGATGAAACGAGAGAGGATGCTCACGATACGGGTTACTGATGATGAACA
TGCCCGGTTACTGGAACGTTGTGAGGGTAAACAACTGGCGGTATGGATGCGGCGGGACCAGAGAAAAATC
ACTCAGGGTCAATGCCAGCGCTTCGTTAATACAGATGTAGGTGTTCCACAGGGTAGCCAGCAGCATCCTG
CGATGCAGATCCGGAACATAATGGTGCAGGGCGCTGACTTCCGCGTTTCCAGACTTTACGAAACACGGAA
ACCGAAGACCATTCATGTTGTTGCTCAGGTCGCAGACGTTTTGCAGCAGCAGTCGCTTCACGTTCGCTCG
CGTATCGGTGATTCATTCTGCTAACCAGTAAGGCAACCCCGCCAGCCTAGCCGGGTCCTCAACGACAGGA
GCACGATCATGCGCACCCGTGGGGCCGCCATGCCGGCGATAATGGCCTGCTTCTCGCCGAAACGTTTGGT
GGCGGGACCAGTGACGAAGGCTTGAGCGAGGGCGTGCAAGATTCCGAATACCGCAAGCGACAGGCCGATC
ATCGTCGCGCTCCAGCGAAAGCGGTCCTCGCCGAAAATGACCCAGAGCGCTGCCGGCACCTGTCCTACGA
GTTGCATGATAAAGAAGACAGTCATAAGTGCGGCGACGATAGTCATGCCCCGCGCCCACCGGAAGGAGCT
GACTGGGTTGAAGGCTCTCAAGGGCATCGGTCGAGATCCCGGTGCCTAATGAGTGAGCTAACTTACATTA
ATTGCGTTGCGCTCACTGCCCGCTTTCCAGTCGGGAAACCTGTCGTGCCAGCTGCATTAATGAATCGGCC
AACGCGCGGGGAGAGGCGGTTTGCGTATTGGGCGCCAGGGTGGTTTTTCTTTTCACCAGTGAGACGGGCA
ACAGCTGATTGCCCTTCACCGCCTGGCCCTGAGAGAGTTGCAGCAAGCGGTCCACGCTGGTTTGCCCCAG
CAGGCGAAAATCCTGTTTGATGGTGGTTAACGGCGGGATATAACATGAGCTGTCTTCGGTATCGTCGTAT
CCCACTACCGAGATATCCGCACCAACGCGCAGCCCGGACTCGGTAATGGCGCGCATTGCGCCCAGCGCCA
TCTGATCGTTGGCAACCAGCATCGCAGTGGGAACGATGCCCTCATTCAGCATTTGCATGGTTTGTTGAAA
ACCGGACATGGCACTCCAGTCGCCTTCCCGTTCCGCTATCGGCTGAATTTGATTGCGAGTGAGATATTTA
TGCCAGCCAGCCAGACGCAGACGCGCCGAGACAGAACTTAATGGGCCCGCTAACAGCGCGATTTGCTGGT
GACCCAATGCGACCAGATGCTCCACGCCCAGTCGCGTACCGTCTTCATGGGAGAAAATAATACTGTTGAT
GGGTGTCTGGTCAGAGACATCAAGAAATAACGCCGGAACATTAGTGCAGGCAGCTTCCACAGCAATGGCA
TCCTGGTCATCCAGCGGATAGTTAATGATCAGCCCACTGACGCGTTGCGCGAGAAGATTGTGCACCGCCG
CTTTACAGGCTTCGACGCCGCTTCGTTCTACCATCGACACCACCACGCTGGCACCCAGTTGATCGGCGCG
AGATTTAATCGCCGCGACAATTTGCGACGGCGCGTGCAGGGCCAGACTGGAGGTGGCAACGCCAATCAGC
AACGACTGTTTGCCCGCCAGTTGTTGTGCCACGCGGTTGGGAATGTAATTCAGCTCCGCCATCGCCGCTT
CCACTTTTTCCCGCGTTTTCGCAGAAACGTGGCTGGCCTGGTTCACCACGCGGGAAACGGTCTGATAAGA
GACACCGGCATACTCTGCGACATCGTATAACGTTACTGGTTTCACATTCACCACCCTGAATTGACTCTCT
TCCGGGCGCTATCATGCCATACCGCGAAAGGTTTTGCGCCATTCGATGGTGTCCGGGATCTCGACGCTCT
CCCTTATGCGACTCCTGCATTAGGAAGCAGCCCAGTAGTAGGTTGAGGCCGTTGAGCACCGCCGCCGCAA
GGAATGGTGCATGCAAGGAGATGGCGCCCAACAGTCCCCCGGCCACGGGGCCTGCCACCATACCCACGCC
GAAACAAGCGCTCATGAGCCCGAAGTGGCGAGCCCGATCTTCCCCATCGGTGATGTCGGCGATATAGGCG
CCAGCAACCGCACCTGTGGCGCCGGTGATGCCGGCCACGATGCGTCCGGCGTAGAGGATCGAGATCTCGA
TCCCGCGAAATTAATACGACTCACTATAGGGGAATTGTGAGCGGATAACAATTCCCCTCTAGAAATAATT
TTGTTTAACTTTAAGAAGGAGATATACATATGCAGACCACCGTGACCACCATGCTCCTCGCGTCCGTAGC
ATTAGCGGCTTGCGCCGGAGGAGGTTCCACTCCTCTGCCTCTACCGCAGCAGCAGCCGCCTCAGCAGGAA
CCGCCACCTCCTCCTGTTCCGCTAGCCAGTCGCGCCGCGTGTGAGGCGCTCAAAGATGGTAATGGCGACA
TGGTTTGGCCGAATGCCGCCACGGTTGTAGAGGTTGCAGCCTGGCGTGATGCAGCACCGGCCACGGCATC
AGCCGCAGCCCTGCCGGAGCATTGCGAAGTATCAGGCGCGATTGCCAAGCGTACTGGGATTGATGGGTAC
CCGTATGAAATTAAGTTTCGCCTGCGCATGCCCGCTGAGTGGAACGGCCGTTTTTTCATGGAGGGTGGCA
GTGGTACGAACGGCTCTCTCTCAGCGGCGACCGGAAGTATCGGCGGCGGTCAGATCGCCTCAGCGCTGAG
TCGTAACTTTGCAACAATTGCTACCGACGGAGGACATGACAATGCGGTGAATGATAATCCGGATGCGCTC
GGTACCGTCGCATTTGGTCTCGATCCCCAGGCACGCTTAGACATGGGCTACAACTCCTATGATCAGGTGA
CTCAGGCCGGCAAAGCCGCCGTTGCACGCTTTTATGGTCGCGCAGCCGACAAGAGCTACTTCATCGGCCA
CTCGGAGGGCGGCCGCGAGGGCATGATGCTGTCCCAGCGCTTTCCATCACATTACGATGGCATTGTGGCG
GGCGCACCGTGGGACTCTTCAACCAACTTCGACCTTGCTGCCTTTCGGGACCGCGGCGGTAAAATGATTC
TGTATCACGGAATGAGCGATGCCGCATTCTCTGCACTAGATACAGCAGATTATTATGAACGCCTGGGTGC
CGCAATGCCGGGCGCCGCGGGCTTTGCTCGTCTGTTCTTGGTTCCGGGAATGAACCATTTCTCCGGGGGT
CCAGGTACCGACCGCTTTGATATGCTAACACCGTTAGTTGCATGGGTTGAACGTGGGGAAGCCCCTGACC
AAATTAGCGCCTGGAGCGGCACCCCCGGCTACTTTGGTGTGGCCGCCCGCACTCGACCGTTATGTCCCTA
TCCGCAGATTGCGCGCTATAAGGGATCAGGCGATATCAATACCGAAGCAAATTTTGCGTGTGCCGCTCCA
CCGCTCGAGCACCACCATCACCACCACTGAGATCCGGCTGCTAACAAAGCCCGAAAGGAAGCTGAGTTGG
CTGCTGCCACCGCTGAGCAATAACTAGCATAACCCCTTGGGGCCTCTAAACGGGTCTTGAGGGGTTTTTT
GCTGAAAGGAGGAACTATATCCGGAT
